>Addgene plasmid #98273 | pTNFR1-tdEOS | addgene full sequence | sequence record 181930 | Addgene NGS Result
GACGGATCGGGAGATCTCCCGATCCCCTATGGTGCACTCTCAGTACAATCTGCTCTGATGCCGCATAGTT
AAGCCAGTATCTGCTCCCTGCTTGTGTGTTGGAGGTCGCTGAGTAGTGCGCGAGCAAAATTTAAGCTACA
ACAAGGCAAGGCTTGACCGACAATTGCATGAAGAATCTGCTTAGGGTTAGGCGTTTTGCGCTGCTTCGCG
ATGTACGGGCCAGATATACGCGTTGACATTGATTATTGACTAGTTATTAATAGTAATCAATTACGGGGTC
ATTAGTTCATAGCCCATATATGGAGTTCCGCGTTACATAACTTACGGTAAATGGCCCGCCTGGCTGACCG
CCCAACGACCCCCGCCCATTGACGTCAATAATGACGTATGTTCCCATAGTAACGCCAATAGGGACTTTCC
ATTGACGTCAATGGGTGGAGTATTTACGGTAAACTGCCCACTTGGCAGTACATCAAGTGTATCATATGCC
AAGTACGCCCCCTATTGACGTCAATGACGGTAAATGGCCCGCCTGGCATTATGCCCAGTACATGACCTTA
TGGGACTTTCCTACTTGGCAGTACATCTACGTATTAGTCATCGCTATTACCATGGTGATGCGGTTTTGGC
AGTACATCAATGGGCGTGGATAGCGGTTTGACTCACGGGGATTTCCAAGTCTCCACCCCATTGACGTCAA
TGGGAGTTTGTTTTGGCACCAAAATCAACGGGACTTTCCAAAATGTCGTAACAACTCCGCCCCATTGACG
CAAATGGGCGGTAGGCGTGTACGGTGGGAGGTCTATATAAGCAGAGCTCTCTGGCTAACTAGAGAACCCA
CTGCTTACTGGCTTATCGAAATTAATACGACTCACTATAGGGAGACCCAAGCTTGGTACCATGGACTACA
AAGACGATGACGATAAAGAATTCTGCAGATATCCATCACACTGGCGGCCGCTGTCTGGCATGGGCCTCTC
CACCGTGCCTGACCTGCTGCTGCCACTGGTGCTCCTGGAGCTGTTGGTGGGAATATACCCCTCAGGGGTT
ATTGGACTGGTCCCTCACCTAGGGGACAGGGAGAAGAGAGAT
[360 nt withheld, positions 1093-1452]
CAGAACACCGTGTGCACCTGCCATGCAGGTTTCTTTCTAAGAGAAAACGAGTGTGTCTCCTGTAGTAACT
GTAAGAAAAGCCTGGAGTGCACGAAGTTGTGCCTACCCCAGATTGAGAATGTTAAGGGCACTGAGGACTC
AGGCACCACAGTGCTGTTGCCCCTGGTCATTTTCTTTGGTCTTTGCCTTTTATCCCTCCTCTTCATTGGT
TTAATGTATCGCTACCAACGGTGGAAGTCCAAGCTCTACTCCATTGTTTGTGGGAAATCGACACCTGAAA
AAGAGGGGGAGCTTGAAGGAACTACTACTAAGCCCCTGGCCCCAAACCCAAGCTTCAGTCCCACTCCAGG
CTTCACCCCCACCCTGGGCTTCAGTCCCGTGCCCAGTTCCACCTTCACCTCCAGCTCCACCTATACCCCC
GGTGACTGTCCCAACTTTGCGGCTCCCCGCAGAGAGGTGGCACCACCCTATCAGGGGGCTGACCCCATCC
TTGCGACAGCCCTCGCCTCCGACCCCATCCCCAACCCCCTTCAGAAGTGGGAGGACAGCGCCCACAAGCC
ACAGAGCCTAGACACTGATGACCCCGCGACGCTGTACGCCGTGGTGGAGAACGTGCCCCCGTTGCGCTGG
AAGGAATTCGTGCGGCGCCTAGGGCTGAGCGACCACGAGATCGATCGGCTGGAGCTGCAGAACGGGCGCT
GCCTGCGCGAGGCGCAATACAGCATGCTGGCGACCTGGAGGCGGCGCACGCCGCGGCGCGAGGCCACGCT
GGAGCTGCTGGGACGCGTGCTCCGCGACATGGACCTGCTGGGCTGCCTGGAGGACATCGAGGAGGCGCTT
TGCGGCCCCGCCGCCCTCCCGCCCGCGCCCAGTCTTCTCAGATTTGGCCTCGAGAGTGCGATTAAGCCAG
ACATGAAGATCAACCTCCGTATGGAAGGCAACGTAAACGGGCACCACTTTGTGATCGACGGAGATGGTAC
AGGCAAGCCTTTTGAGGGAAAACAGAGTATGGATCTTGAAGTCAAAGAGGGCGGACCTCTGCCTTTTGCC
TTTGATATCCTGACCACTGCATTCCATTACGGCAACAGGGTATTCGCCGAATATCCAGACCACATACAAG
ACTATTTTAAGCAGTCGTTTCCTAAGGGGTATTCGTGGGAACGAAGCTTGACTTTCGAAGACGGGGGCAT
TTGCATTGCCAGAAACGACATAACAATGGAAGGGGACACTTTCTATAATAAAGTTCGATTTCACGGTGTA
AACTTTCCCGCCAATGGTCCAGTTATGCAGAAGAAGACGCTGAAATGGGAGCCCTCCACTGAGAAAATGT
ATGTGCGTGATGGAGTGCTGACCGGTGATATTCGCATGGCTTTGTTGCTTGAAGGAAATGCCCATTACCG
ATGTGACTTCAGAACTACTTACAAAGCTAAGGAGAAGGGTGTCAAGTTACCAGGCTACCACTTTGTGGAC
CACTGCATTGAGATTTTAAGCCATGACAAAGATTACAACAAGGTTAAGCTGTATGAGCATGCTGTTGCTC
ATTCTGGATTGCCTGACAATGCCAGACGATCTAGAGGTCACGGTACTGGTTCTACTGGTTCTGGTTCTTC
TGAGAGTGCGATTAAGCCAGACATGAAGATCAACCTCCGTATGGAAGGCAACGTAAACGGGCACCACTTT
GTGATCGACGGAGATGGTACAGGCAAGCCTTTTGAGGGAAAACAGAGTATGGATCTTGAAGTCAAAGAGG
GCGGACCTCTGCCTTTTGCCTTTGATATCCTGACCACTGCATTCCATTACGGCAACAGGGTATTCGCCGA
ATATCCAGACCACATACAAGACTATTTTAAGCAGTCGTTTCCTAAGGGGTATTCGTGGGAACGAAGCTTG
ACTTTCGAAGACGGGGGCATTTGCATTGCCAGAAACGACATAACAATGGAAGGGGACACTTTCTATAATA
AAGTTCGATTTCACGGTGTAAACTTTCCCGCCAATGGTCCAGTTATGCAGAAGAAGACGCTGAAATGGGA
GCCCTCCACTGAGAAAATGTATGTGCGTGATGGAGTGCTGACCGGTGATATTCGCATGGCTTTGTTGCTT
GAAGGAAATGCCCATTACCGATGTGACTTCAGAACTACTTACAAAGCTAAGGAGAAGGGTGTCAAGTTAC
CAGGCTACCACTTTGTGGACCACTGCATTGAGATTTTAAGCCATGACAAAGATTACAACAAGGTTAAGCT
GTATGAGCATGCTGTTGCTCATTCTGGATTGCCTGACAATGCCAGACGATAAGGGCCCTATTCTATAGTG
TCACCTAAATGCTAGAGCTCGCTGATCAGCCTCGACTGTGCCTTCTAGTTGCCAGCCATCTGTTGTTTGC
CCCTCCCCCGTGCCTTCCTTGACCCTGGAAGGTGCCACTCCCACTGTCCTTTCCTAATAAAATGAGGAAA
TTGCATCGCATTGTCTGAGTAGGTGTCATTCTATTCTGGGGGGTGGGGTGGGGCAGGACAGCAAGGGGGA
GGATTGGGAAGACAATAGCAGGCATGCTGGGGATGCGGTGGGCTCTATGGCTTCTGAGGCGGAAAGAACC
AGCTGGGGCTCTAGGGGGTATCCCC
[124 nt withheld, positions 4068-4191]
C
[91 nt withheld, positions 4193-4283]
A
[49 nt withheld, positions 4285-4333]
CCTTTGACGTTGGAGTCCACGTTCTTT
[37 nt withheld, positions 4361-4397]
ACCCTATCTCGGTCTATTCTTTTGATTTATAAGGGATTTTGCCGATTTCGGCCTATTGGTTAAAAAATGA
GCTGATTTAACAAAAATTTAACGCGAATTAATTCTGTGGAATGTGTGTCAGTTAGGGTGTGGAAAGTCCC
CAGGCTCCCCAGCAGGCAGAAGTATGCAAAGCATGCATCTCAATTAGTCAGCAACCAGGTGTGGAAAGTC
CCCAGGCTCCCCAGCAGGCAGAAGTATGCAAAGCATGCATCTCAATTAGTCAGCAACCATAGTCCCGCCC
CTAACTCCGCCCATCCCGCCCCTAACTCCGCCCAGTTCCGCCCATTCTCCGCCCCATGGCTGACTAATTT
TTTTTATTTATGCAGAGGCCGAGGCCGCCTCTGCCTCTGAGCTATTCCAGAAGTAGTGAGGAGGCTTTTT
TGGAGGCCTAGGCTTTTGCAAAAAGCTCCCGGGAGCTTGTATATCCATTTTCGGATCTGATCAAGAGACA
GGATGAGGATCGTTTCGCATGATTGAACAAGATGGATTGCACGCAGGTTCTCCGGCCGCTTGGGTGGAGA
GGCTATTCGGCTATGACTGGGCACAACAGACAATCGGCTGCTCTGATGCCGCCGTGTTCCGGCTGTCAGC
GCAGGGGCGCCCGGTTCTTTTTGTCAAGACCGACCTGTCCGGTGCCCTGAATGAACTGCAGGACGAGGCA
GCGCGGCTATCGTGGCTGGCCACGACGGGCGTTCCTTGCGCAGCTGTGCTCGACGTTGTCACTGAAGCGG
GAAGGGACTGGCTGCTATTGGGCGAAGTGCCGGGGCAGGATCTCCTGTCATCTCACCTTGCTCCTGCCGA
GAAAGTATCCATCATGGCTGATGCAATGCGGCGGCTGCATACGCTTGATCCGGCTACCTGCCCATTCGAC
CACCAAGCGAAACATCGCATCGAGCGAGCACGTACTCGGATGGAAGCCGGTCTTGTCGATCAGGATGATC
TGGACGAAGAGCATCAGGGGCTCGCGCCAGCCGAACTGTTCGCCAGGCTCAAGGCGCGCATGCCCGACGG
CGAGGATCTCGTCGTGACCCATGGCGATGCCTGCTTGCCGAATATCATGGTGGAAAATGGCCGCTTTTCT
GGATTCATCGACTGTGGCCGGCTGGGTGTGGCGGACCGCTATCAGGACATAGCGTTGGCTACCCGTGATA
TTGCTGAAGAGCTTGGCGGCGAATGGGCTGACCGCTTCCTCGTGCTTTACGGTATCGCCGCTCCCGATTC
GCAGCGCATCGCCTTCTATCGCCTTCTTGACGAGTTCTTCTGAGCGGGACTCTGGGGTTCGAAATGACCG
ACCAAGCGACGCCCAACCTGCCATCACGAGATTTCGATTCCACCGCCGCCTTCTATGAAAGGTTGGGCTT
CGGAATCGTTTTCCGGGACGCCGGCTGGATGATCCTCCAGCGCGGGGATCTCATGCTGGAGTTCTTCGCC
CACCCCAACTTGTTTATTGCAGCTTATAATGGTTACAAATAAAGCAATAGCATCACAAATTTCACAAATA
AAGCATTTTTTTCACTGCATTCTAGTTGTGGTTTGTCCAAACTCATCAATGTATCTTATCATGTCTGTAT
ACCGTCGACCTCTAGCTAGAGCTTGGCGTAATCATGGTCATAGCTGTTTCCTGTGTGAAATTGTTATCCG
CTCACAATTCCACACAACATACGAGCCGGAAGCATAAAGTGTAAAGCCTGGGGTGCCTAATGAGTGAGCT
AACTCACATTAATTGCGTTGCGCTCACTGCCCGCTTTCCAGTCGGGAAACCTGTCGTGCCAGCTGCATTA
ATGAATCGGCCAACGCGCGGGGAGAGGCGGTTTGCGTATTGGGCGCTCTTCCGCTTCCTCGCTCACTGAC
TCGCTGCGCTCGGTCGTTCGGCTGCGGCGAGCGGTATCAGCTCACTCAAAGGCGGTAATACGGTTATCCA
CAGAATCAGGGGATAACGCAGGAAAGAACATGTGAGCAAAAGGCCAGCAAAAGGCCAGGAACCGTAAAAA
GGCCGCGTTGCTGGCGTTTTTCCATAGGCTCCGCCCCCCTGACGAGCATCACAAAAATCGACGCTCAAGT
CAGAGGTGGCGAAACCCGACAGGACTATAAAGATACCAGGCGTTTCCCCCTGGAAGCTCCCTCGTGCGCT
CTCCTGTTCCGACCCTGCCGCTTACCGGATACCTGTCCGCCTTTCTCCCTTCGGGAAGCGTGGCGCTTTC
TCATAGCTCACGCTGTAGGTATCTCAGTTCGGTGTAGGTCGTTCGCTCCAAGCTGGGCTGTGTGCACGAA
CCCCCCGTTCAGCCCGACCGCTGCGCCTTATCCGGTAACTATCGTCTTGAGTCCAACCCGGTAAGACACG
ACTTATCGCCACTGGCAGCAGCCACTGGTAACAGGATTAGCAGAGCGAGGTATGTAGGCGGTGCTACAGA
GTTCTTGAAGTGGTGGCCTAACTACGGCTACACTAGAAGAACAGTATTTGGTATCTGCGCTCTGCTGAAG
CCAGTTACCTTCGGAAAAAGAGTTGGTAGCTCTTGATCCGGCAAACAAACCACCGCTGGTAGCGGTGGTT
TTTTTGTTTGCAAGCAGCAGATTACGCGCAGAAAAAAAGGATCTCAAGAAGATCCTTTGATCTTTTCTAC
GGGGTCTGACGCTCAGTGGAACGAAAACTCACGTTAAGGGATTTTGGTCATGAGATTATCAAAAAGGATC
TTCACCTAGATCCTTTTAAATTAAAAATGAAGTTTTAAATCAATCTAAAGTATATATGAGTAAACTTGGT
CTGACAGTTACCAATGCTTAATCAGTGAGGCACCTATCTCAGCGATCTGTCTATTTCGTTCATCCATAGT
TGCCTGACTCCCCGTCGTGTAGATAACTACGATACGGGAGGGCTTACCATCTGGCCCCAGTGCTGCAATG
ATACCGCGAGACCCACGCTCACCGGCTCCAGATTTATCAGCAATAAACCAGCCAGCCGGAAGGGCCGAGC
GCAGAAGTGGTCCTGCAACTTTATCCGCCTCCATCCAGTCTATTAATTGTTGCCGGGAAGCTAGAGTAAG
TAGTTCGCCAGTTAATAGTTTGCGCAACGTTGTTGCCATTGCTACAGGCATCGTGGTGTCACGCTCGTCG
TTTGGTATGGCTTCATTCAGCTCCGGTTCCCAACGATCAAGGCGAGTTACATGATCCCCCATGTTGTGCA
AAAAAGCGGTTAGCTCCTTCGGTCCTCCGATCGTTGTCAGAAGTAAGTTGGCCGCAGTGTTATCACTCAT
GGTTATGGCAGCACTGCATAATTCTCTTACTGTCATGCCATCCGTAAGATGCTTTTCTGTGACTGGTGAG
TACTCAACCAAGTCATTCTGAGAATAGTGTATGCGGCGACCGAGTTGCTCTTGCCCGGCGTCAATACGGG
ATAATACCGCGCCACATAGCAGAACTTTAAAAGTGCTCATCATTGGAAAACGTTCTTCGGGGCGAAAACT
CTCAAGGATCTTACCGCTGTTGAGATCCAGTTCGATGTAACCCACTCGTGCACCCAACTGATCTTCAGCA
TCTTTTACTTTCACCAGCGTTTCTGGGTGAGCAAAAACAGGAAGGCAAAATGCCGCAAAAAAGGGAATAA
GGGCGACACGGAAATGTTGAATACTCATACTCTTCCTTTTTCAATATTATTGAAGCATTTATCAGGGTTA
TTGTCTCATGAGCGGATACATATTTGAATGTATTTAGAAAAATAAACAAATAGGGGTTCCGCGCACATTT
CCCCGAAAAGTGCCACCTGACGTC
Features (pLannotate 1.2.2; 24 found; start..end, strand, type, name):
     28..80      -  misc_feature   bom (fragment): basis of mobility region from pBR322
    235..614     +  enhancer       CMV enhancer: human cytomegalovirus immediate early enhancer
    615..818     +  promoter       CMV promoter: human cytomegalovirus (CMV) immediate early promoter
    814..847     +  LTR            5' LTR (truncated) (fragment): truncated 5' long terminal repeat (LTR) from HIV-1
    863..881     +  promoter       T7 promoter: promoter for bacteriophage T7 RNA polymerase
    903..927     +  CDS            3xFLAG (fragment): three tandem FLAG® epitope tags
    970..2334    +  CDS            TNFRSF1A (sequence partly withheld): TNR1A_HUMAN - Also known as TNFAR, TNFR1. Experimental evidence at protein level: Swiss-Prot protein existence level 1. Receptor for TNFSF2/TNF-alpha and homotrimeric TNFSF1/lymphotoxin-alpha. The adapter molecule FADD recruits caspase-8 to the activated receptor. The resulting death-inducing signaling complex (DISC) performs caspase-8 proteolytic activation which initiates the subsequent cascade of caspases (aspartate-specific cysteine proteases) mediating apoptosis. Contributes to the induction of non-cytocidal TNF effects including anti-viral state and activation of the acid sphingomyelinas
   2346..3022    +  CDS            EosFP (fragment): green-to-red photoswitchable fluorescent protein (Wiedenmann et al., 2004)
   3066..3744    +  CDS            EosFP (fragment): green-to-red photoswitchable fluorescent protein (Wiedenmann et al., 2004)
   3754..3772    -  promoter       SP6 promoter: promoter for bacteriophage SP6 RNA polymerase
   3798..4022    +  polyA_signal   bGH poly(A) signal: bovine growth hormone polyadenylation signal
   4026..4047    +  promoter       SV40 promoter (fragment): SV40 enhancer and early promoter
   4068..4496    +  rep_origin     f1 ori (sequence partly withheld): f1 bacteriophage origin of replication; arrow indicates direction of (+) strand synthesis
   4510..4839    +  promoter       SV40 promoter: SV40 enhancer and early promoter
   4906..5697    +  CDS            neo: KKA2_KLEPN - Also known as kan, nptII. Experimental evidence at protein level: Swiss-Prot protein existence level 1. Resistance to kanamycin, neomycin, paromomycin, ribostamycin, butirosin and gentamicin B. From Klebsiella pneumoniae.
   5721..5879    +  CDS            ble (fragment): BLE_KLEPN - Experimental evidence at protein level: Swiss-Prot protein existence level 1. Binding protein with a strong affinity to the bleomycin family of antibiotics. Binds to CL990; an antimitotic-antibiotic compound. From Klebsiella pneumoniae.
   5874..5995    +  polyA_signal   SV40 poly(A) signal: SV40 polyadenylation signal
   6068..6084    -  protein_bind   lac operator: The lac repressor binds to the lac operator to inhibit transcription in E. coli. This inhibition can be relieved by adding lactose or isopropyl-β-D-thiogalactopyranoside (IPTG). lac repressor encoded by lacI
   6092..6122    -  promoter       lac promoter: promoter for the E. coli lac operon
   6137..6158    -  protein_bind   CAP binding site: CAP binding activates transcription in the presence of cAMP. E. coli catabolite activator protein
   6171..6263    -  CDS            lacI (fragment): lac repressor; lacI; The lac repressor binds to the lac operator to inhibit transcription in E. coli. This inhibition can be relieved by adding lactose or isopropyl-β-D-thiogalactopyranoside (IPTG).
   6446..7034    -  rep_origin     ori: high-copy-number ColE1/pMB1/pBR322/pUC origin of replication
   7205..8065    -  CDS            AmpR: β-lactamase; bla; confers resistance to ampicillin, carbenicillin, and related antibiotics
   8066..8170    -  promoter       AmpR promoter: bla
