[The description below was written by a language model from this plasmid's Addgene catalogue record and pLannotate feature annotations shown in this document.]
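Description:
pTNFR1-tdEOS is an 8.2 kb mammalian expression plasmid built on the pcDNA3-Flag1-tdEosFP backbone. It is propagated in E. coli from a high-copy ColE1/pUC-type origin under ampicillin selection (AmpR with its own bla promoter). An f1 origin is also present. The feature table shows the usual pcDNA3 mammalian selection cassette, with an SV40 early promoter driving the neo gene followed by an SV40 polyadenylation signal, which would allow G418 selection of stable transfectants. The catalogue entry, however, lists only tdEos fluorescence as the selectable marker.

The payload is the human TNF receptor 1 coding sequence (TNFRSF1A, recorded insert of about 1.4 kb), transcribed from the CMV immediate-early enhancer and promoter and terminated by the bovine growth hormone polyadenylation signal. A Flag epitope from the backbone lies upstream of the receptor, annotated as a short fragment matching 3xFLAG. Downstream of the receptor are two tandem EosFP coding units that together form tdEos, giving a TNFR1-tdEos fusion with the fluorescent protein at the receptor's C-terminal end. EosFP is a green-to-red photoconvertible fluorescent protein, and the tandem-dimer form behaves as a single fusion tag. T7 and SP6 promoters flank the expression cassette, as is typical for pcDNA3-derived vectors. The short HIV-1 LTR, ble, lacI and bom fragments in the table appear to be incidental annotation matches rather than functional elements.

The stated purpose is mammalian expression of TNFR1-tdEOS. The associated study concerns the effect of TNF-alpha on the lateral dynamics of TNF receptor 1 in living cells, so the photoconvertible tag fits tracking and localisation imaging of the receptor at the cell membrane.
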