Addgene plasmid #98273: pTNFR1-tdEOS
Purpose: mammalian expression of TNFR1-tdEOS
Depositing lab: Mike Heilemann. Depositing organization: Goethe-Universitaet Frankfurt am Main. Publication: TNF-alpha influences the lateral dynamics of TNF receptor I in living cells. Heidbreder M, Zander C, Malkusch S, Widera D, Kaltschmidt B, Kaltschmidt C, Nair D, Choquet D, Sibarita JB, Heilemann M. Biochim Biophys Acta. 2012 Oct;1823(10):1984-9. doi: 10.1016/j.bbamcr.2012.06.026. Epub 2012 Jun 27. PubMed 22749881.
Backbone
  Vector backbone: pcDNA3-Flag1-tdEosFP
  Backbone manufacturer: MoBiTec
  Vector type: Mammalian Expression
  Selectable markers: tdEos
Growth in bacteria
  Bacterial resistance: Ampicillin, 100 μg/mL
  Growth temperature: 37°C
  Growth strain: DH5alpha
  Copy number: High Copy
Gene/Insert
  Gene/Insert name: TNFR1 (alt name: TNFRSF1A)
  Species: H. sapiens (human)
  Insert size (bp): 1392
  Entrez Gene: TNFRSF1A (a.k.a. CD120a, FPF, TBP1, TNF-R, TNF-R-I, TNF-R55, TNFAR, TNFR1, TNFR55, TNFR60, p55, p55-R, p60)
  Promoter: CMV
  Tag / fusion protein: Flag (N terminal on backbone); tdEos (C terminal on backbone)
  Cloning method: Unknown
  Sequencing primers: 5′ CMV-F
Terms and licenses: Academic/Nonprofit Terms; Industry Terms: Not Available to Industry
Depositor comments: fusion protein: TNFR1-tdEosfp
How to cite: pTNFR1-tdEOS was a gift from Mike Heilemann (Addgene plasmid # 98273 ; http://n2t.net/addgene:98273 ; RRID:Addgene_98273)
